>Addgene plasmid #143298 | TFORF1587 | addgene full sequence | sequence record 400323 | Addgene NGS Result
TTAATGTAGTCTTATGCAATACTCTTGTAGTCTTGCAACATGGTAACGATGAGTTAGCAACATGCCTTAC
AAGGAGAGAAAAAGCACCGTGCATGCCGATTGGTGGAAGTAAGGTGGTACGATCGTGCCTTATTAGGAAG
GCAACAGACGGGTCTGACATGGATTGGACGAACCACTGAATTGCCGCATTGCAGAGATATTGTATTTAAG
TGCCTAGCTCGATACATAAACGGGTCTCTCTGGTTAGACCAGATCTGAGCCTGGGAGCTCTCTGGCTAAC
TAGGGAACCCACTGCTTAAGCCTCAATAAAGCTTGCCTTGAGTGCTTCAAGTAGTGTGTGCCCGTCTGTT
GTGTGACTCTGGTAACTAGAGATCCCTCAGACCCTTTTAGTCAGTGTGGAAAATCTCTAGCAGTGGCGCC
CGAACAGGGACTTGAAAGCGAAAGGGAAACCAGAGGAGCTCTCTCGACGCAGGACTCGGCTTGCTGAAGC
GCGCACGGCAAGAGGCGAGGGGCGGCGACTGGTGAGTACGCCAAAAATTTTGACTAGCGGAGGCTAGAAG
GAGAGAGATGGGTGCGAGAGCGTCAGTATTAAGCGGGGGAGAATTAGATCGCGATGGGAAAAAATTCGGT
TAAGGCCAGGGGGAAAGAAAAAATATAAATTAAAACATATAGTATGGGCAAGCAGGGAGCTAGAACGATT
CGCAGTTAATCCTGGCCTGTTAGAAACATCAGAAGGCTGTAGACAAATACTGGGACAGCTACAACCATCC
CTTCAGACAGGATCAGAAGAACTTAGATCATTATATAATACAGTAGCAACCCTCTATTGTGTGCATCAAA
GGATAGAGATAAAAGACACCAAGGAAGCTTTAGACAAGATAGAGGAAGAGCAAAACAAAAGTAAGACCAC
CGCACAGCAAGCGGCCGCTGATCTTCAGACCTGGAGGAGGAGATATGAGGGACAATTGGAGAAGTGAATT
ATATAAATATAAAGTAGTAAAAATTGAACCATTAGGAGTAGCACCCACCAAGGCAAAGAGAAGAGTGGTG
CAGAGAGAAAAAAGAGCAGTGGGAATAGGAGCTTTGTTCCTTGGGTTCTTGGGAGCAGCAGGAAGCACTA
TGGGCGCAGCGTCAATGACGCTGACGGTACAGGCCAGACAATTATTGTCTGGTATAGTGCAGCAGCAGAA
CAATTTGCTGAGGGCTATTGAGGCGCAACAGCATCTGTTGCAACTCACAGTCTGGGGCATCAAGCAGCTC
CAGGCAAGAATCCTGGCTGTGGAAAGATACCTAAAGGATCAACAGCTCCTGGGGATTTGGGGTTGCTCTG
GAAAACTCATTTGCACCACTGCTGTGCCTTGGAATGCTAGTTGGAGTAATAAATCTCTGGAACAGATTTG
GAATCACACGACCTGGATGGAGTGGGACAGAGAAATTAACAATTACACAAGCTTAATACACTCCTTAATT
GAAGAATCGCAAAACCAGCAAGAAAAGAATGAACAAGAATTATTGGAATTAGATAAATGGGCAAGTTTGT
GGAATTGGTTTAACATAACAAATTGGCTGTGGTATATAAAATTATTCATAATGATAGTAGGAGGCTTGGT
AGGTTTAAGAATAGTTTTTGCTGTACTTTCTATAGTGAATAGAGTTAGGCAGGGATATTCACCATTATCG
TTTCAGACCCACCTCCCAACCCCGAGGGGACCCATGCATTGCATCTCAATTAGTCAGCAACCAGGTGTGG
AAAGTCCCCAGGCTCCCCAGCAGGCAGAAGTATGCAAAGCATGCGTCTCAATTAGTCAGCAACCATAGTC
CCGCCCCTAACTCCGCCCATCCCGCCCCTAACTCCGCCCAGTTCCGCCCATTCTCCGCCCCATGGCTGAC
TAATTTTTTTTATTTATGCAGAGGCCGAGGCCGCCTCGGCCTCTGAGCTATTCCAGAAGTAGTGAGGAGG
CTTTTTTGGAGGCCTAGGCTTTTGCAAAAAGCTTTCTAGAGGTACCACCGGAGCTTACCATGACCGAGTA
CAAGCCCACGGTGCGCCTCGCCACCCGCGACGACGTCCCCAGGGCCGTACGCACCCTCGCCGCCGCGTTC
GCCGACTACCCCGCCACGCGCCACACCGTCGATCCGGACCGCCACATCGAGCGGGTCACCGAGCTGCAAG
AACTCTTCCTCACGCGCGTCGGGCTCGACATCGGCAAGGTGTGGGTCGCGGACGACGGCGCCGCCGTGGC
GGTCTGGACCACGCCGGAGAGCGTCGAAGCGGGGGCGGTGTTCGCCGAGATCGGCCCGCGCATGGCCGAG
TTGAGCGGTTCCCGGCTGGCCGCGCAGCAACAGATGGAAGGCCTCCTGGCGCCGCACCGGCCCAAGGAGC
CCGCGTGGTTCCTGGCCACCGTCGGCGTCTCGCCCGACCACCAGGGCAAGGGTCTGGGCAGCGCCGTCGT
GCTCCCCGGAGTGGAGGCGGCCGAGCGCGCCGGGGTGCCCGCCTTCCTGGAGACCTCCGCGCCCCGCAAC
CTCCCCTTCTACGAGCGGCTCGGCTTCACCGTCACCGCCGACGTCGAGGTGCCCGAAGGACCGCGCACCT
GGTGCATGACCCGCAAGCCCGGTGCCAGTTAACGAATTCTAGATCTTGAGACAAATGGCAGTATTCATCC
ACAATTTTAAAAGAAAAGGGGGGATTGGGGGGTACAGTGCAGGGGAAAGAATAGTAGACATAATAGCAAC
AGACATACAAACTAAAGAATTACAAAAACAAATTACAAAAATTCAAAATTTTCGGGTTTATTACAGGGAC
AGCAGAGATCCACTTTGGCGCCGGCTCGAGGCCTGCAGGTGCAAAGATGGATAAAGTTTTAAACAGAGAG
GAATCTTTGCAGCTAATGGACCTTCTAGGTCTTGAAAGGAGTGGGAATTGGCTCCGGTGCCCGTCAGTGG
GCAGAGCGCACATCGCCCACAGTCCCCGAGAAGTTGGGGGGAGGGGTCGGCAATTGAACCGGTGCCTAGA
GAAGGTGGCGCGGGGTAAACTGGGAAAGTGATGTCGTGTACTGGCTCCGCCTTTTTCCCGAGGGTGGGGG
AGAACCGTATATAAGTGCAGTAGTCGCCGTGAACGTTCTTTTTCGCAACGGGTTTGCCGCCAGAACACAG
GTAAGTGCCGTGTGTGGTTCCCGCGGGCCTGGCCTCTTTACGGGTTATGGCCCTTGCGTGCCTTGAATTA
CTTCCACCTGGCTGCAGTACGTGATTCTTGATCCCGAGCTTCGGGTTGGAAGTGGGTGGGAGAGTTCGAG
GCCTTGCGCTTAAGGAGCCCCTTCGCCTCGTGCTTGAGTTGAGGCCTGGCCTGGGCGCTGGGGCCGCCGC
GTGCGAATCTGGTGGCACCTTCGCGCCTGTCTCGCTGCTTTCGATAAGTCTCTAGCCATTTAAAATTTTT
GATGACCTGCTGCGACGCTTTTTTTCTGGCAAGATAGTCTTGTAAATGCGGGCCAAGATCTGCACACTGG
TATTTCGGTTTTTGGGGCCGCGGGCGGCGACGGGGCCCGTGCGTCCCAGCGCACATGTTCGGCGAGGCGG
GGCCTGCGAGCGCGGCCACCGAGAATCGGACGGGGGTAGTCTCAAGCTGGCCGGCCTGCTCTGGTGCCTG
GCCTCGCGCCGCCGTGTATCGCCCCGCCCTGGGCGGCAAGGCTGGCCCGGTCGGCACCAGTTGCGTGAGC
GGAAAGATGGCCGCTTCCCGGCCCTGCTGCAGGGAGCTCAAAATGGAGGACGCGGCGCTCGGGAGAGCGG
GCGGGTGAGTCACCCACACAAAGGAAAAGGGCCTTTCCGTCCTCAGCCGTCGCTTCATGTGACTCCACGG
AGTACCGGGCGCCGTCCAGGCACCTCGATTAGTTCTCGAGCTTTTGGAGTACGTCGTCTTTAGGTTGGGG
GGAGGGGTTTTATGCGATGGAGTTTCCCCACACTGAGTGGGTGGAGACTGAAGTTAGGCCAGCTTGGCAC
TTGATGTAATTCTCCTTGGAATTTGCCCTTTTTGAGTTTGGATCTTGGTTCATTCTCAAGCCTCAGACAG
TGGTTCAAAGTTTTTTTCTTCCATTTCAGGTGTCGTGAGGCTAGCACCGCCACCATGGAGGATGAAGAGA
TACCTTTTGAGCAGAGCTTTTCTATAGGAATGTCACAGATCAGGATTCCCAAGGGAGGTCCTTCTACTCA
GAAGGCTTACCCCTGTGGGACATGTGGCCTGGTCTTAAAAGACATTTTGCACTTGGCTGAGCACCAGGAA
ACACACCCAGGGCAGAAACCATACATGTGTGTGCTGTGTGGGAAACAGTTCTGCTTCAGTGCAAACCTTC
ACCAGCACCAGAAGCAGCACAGTGGAGAGAAACCCTTTAGAAGTGATAAGAGCAGGCCCTTTCTTCTGAA
CAACTGTGCTGTGCAATCAATGGAGATGTCTTTTGTGACAGGGGAGGCTTGTAAGGACTTCCTAGCCAGC
TCAAGCATTTTCGAGCACCATGCCCCTCACAATGAGTGGAAGCCACACAGCAACACCAAGTGTGAGGAGG
CCTCTCACTGTGGAAAAAGGCATTACAAATGCAGTGAATGTGGGAAAACCTTCAGCCGCAAAGACTCACT
TGTTCAACACCAGAGAGTCCACACTGGAGAAAGGCCTTATGAGTGCGGTGAATGTGGGAAAACCTTTAGC
CGCAAACCCATACTTGCTCAGCACCAGAGAATCCACACTGGAGAAATGCCTTATGAGTGTGGCATATGTG
GGAAAGTTTTTAATCATAGCTCTAACCTTATTGTACATCAAAGAGTACACACTGGAGCAAGGCCTTACAA
GTGCAGTGAATGTGGGAAAGCCTATAGTCACAAATCTACACTTGTTCAGCATGAGAGTATCCATACTGGA
GAAAGGCCATATGAGTGCAGCGAATGTGGAAAATACTTTGGTCACAAATACAGACTCATTAAACATTGGA
GTGTTCATACTGGAGCAAGGCCTTATGAGTGCATCGCATGTGGGAAGTTCTTTAGCCAAAGCTCTGACCT
TATTGCACATCAAAGAGTTCATAATGGTGAAAAGCCTTATGTGTGCAGTGAATGTGGAAAAGCCTTTAGC
CACAAACATGTACTTGTTCAGCATCATAGAATTCACACTGGAGAAAGGCCATATAAGTGCAGTGAATGTG
GGAAGGCCTTCAGGCAGAGGGCTTCCCTCATCCGCCACTGGAAAATTCACACTGGAGAAAGGCCTTAGTA
ATGAACTAGTCCGTAACTTGAAAGTATTTCGATTTCTTGGCTTTATATATCTTGTGGAAAGGACGACCTT
TCTAGCAGTTCTAGTACTCAACGCGTTAAGTCGACAATCAACCTCTGGATTACAAAATTTGTGAAAGATT
GACTGGTATTCTTAACTATGTTGCTCCTTTTACGCTATGTGGATACGCTGCTTTAATGCCTTTGTATCAT
GCTATTGCTTCCCGTATGGCTTTCATTTTCTCCTCCTTGTATAAATCCTGGTTGCTGTCTCTTTATGAGG
AGTTGTGGCCCGTTGTCAGGCAACGTGGCGTGGTGTGCACTGTGTTTGCTGACGCAACCCCCACTGGTTG
GGGCATTGCCACCACCTGTCAGCTCCTTTCCGGGACTTTCGCTTTCCCCCTCCCTATTGCCACGGCGGAA
CTCATCGCCGCCTGCCTTGCCCGCTGCTGGACAGGGGCTCGGCTGTTGGGCACTGACAATTCCGTGGTGT
TGTCGGGGAAATCATCGTCCTTTCCTTGGCTGCTCGCCTGTGTTGCCACCTGGATTCTGCGCGGGACGTC
CTTCTGCTACGTCCCTTCGGCCCTCAATCCAGCGGACCTTCCTTCCCGCGGCCTGCTGCCGGCTCTGCGG
CCTCTTCCGCGTCTTCGCCTTCGCCCTCAGACGAGTCGGATCTCCCTTTGGGCCGCCTCCCCGCGTCGAC
TTTAAGACCAATGACTTACAAGGCAGCTGTAGATCTTAGCCACTTTTTAAAAGAAAAGGGGGGACTGGAA
GGGCTAATTCACTCCCAACGAAGACAAGATCTGCTTTTTGCTTGTACTGGGTCTCTCTGGTTAGACCAGA
TCTGAGCCTGGGAGCTCTCTGGCTAACTAGGGAACCCACTGCTTAAGCCTCAATAAAGCTTGCCTTGAGT
GCTTCAAGTAGTGTGTGCCCGTCTGTTGTGTGACTCTGGTAACTAGAGATCCCTCAGACCCTTTTAGTCA
GTGTGGAAAATCTCTAGCAGTACGTATAGTAGTTCATGTCATCTTATTATTCAGTATTTATAACTTGCAA
AGAAATGAATATCAGAGAGTGAGAGGAACTTGTTTATTGCAGCTTATAATGGTTACAAATAAAGCAATAG
CATCACAAATTTCACAAATAAAGCATTTTTTTCACTGCATTCTAGTTGTGGTTTGTCCAAACTCATCAAT
GTATCTTATCATGTCTGGCTCTAGCTATCCCGCCCCTAACTCCGCCCATCCCGCCCCTAACTCCGCCCAG
TTCCGCCCATTCTCCGCCCCATGGCTGACTAATTTTTTTTATTTATGCAGAGGCCGAGGCCGCCTCGGCC
TCTGAGCTATTCCAGAAGTAGTGAGGAGGCTTTTTTGGAGGCCTAGGGACGTACCCAATTCGCCCTATAG
TGAGTCGTATTACGCGCGCTCACTGGCCGTCGTTTTACAACGTCGTGACTGGGAAAACCCTGGCGTTACC
CAACTTAATCGCCTTGCAGCACATCCCCCTTTCGCCAGCTGGCGTAATAGCGAAGAGGCCCGCACCGATC
GCCCTTCCCAACAGTTGCGCAGCCTGAATGGCGAATGGG
[124 nt withheld, positions 6830-6953]
C
[91 nt withheld, positions 6955-7045]
A
[49 nt withheld, positions 7047-7095]
CCTTTGACGTTGGAGTCCACGTTCTTT
[37 nt withheld, positions 7123-7159]
ACCCTATCTCGGTCTATTCTTTTGATTTATAAGGGATTTTGCCGATTTCGGCCTATTGGTTAAAAAATGA
GCTGATTTAACAAAAATTTAACGCGAATTTTAACAAAATATTAACGCTTACAATTTAGGTGGCACTTTTC
GGGGAAATGTGCGCGGAACCCCTATTTGTTTATTTTTCTAAATACATTCAAATATGTATCCGCTCATGAG
ACAATAACCCTGATAAATGCTTCAATAATATTGAAAAAGGAAGAGTATGAGTATTCAACATTTCCGTGTC
GCCCTTATTCCCTTTTTTGCGGCATTTTGCCTTCCTGTTTTTGCTCACCCAGAAACGCTGGTGAAAGTAA
AAGATGCTGAAGATCAGTTGGGTGCACGAGTGGGTTACATCGAACTGGATCTCAACAGCGGTAAGATCCT
TGAGAGTTTTCGCCCCGAAGAACGTTTTCCAATGATGAGCACTTTTAAAGTTCTGCTATGTGGCGCGGTA
TTATCCCGTATTGACGCCGGGCAAGAGCAACTCGGTCGCCGCATACACTATTCTCAGAATGACTTGGTTG
AGTACTCACCAGTCACAGAAAAGCATCTTACGGATGGCATGACAGTAAGAGAATTATGCAGTGCTGCCAT
AACCATGAGTGATAACACTGCGGCCAACTTACTTCTGACAACGATCGGAGGACCGAAGGAGCTAACCGCT
TTTTTGCACAACATGGGGGATCATGTAACTCGCCTTGATCGTTGGGAACCGGAGCTGAATGAAGCCATAC
CAAACGACGAGCGTGACACCACGATGCCTGTAGCAATGGCAACAACGTTGCGCAAACTATTAACTGGCGA
ACTACTTACTCTAGCTTCCCGGCAACAATTAATAGACTGGATGGAGGCGGATAAAGTTGCAGGACCACTT
CTGCGCTCGGCCCTTCCGGCTGGCTGGTTTATTGCTGATAAATCTGGAGCCGGTGAGCGTGGGTCTCGCG
GTATCATTGCAGCACTGGGGCCAGATGGTAAGCCCTCCCGTATCGTAGTTATCTACACGACGGGGAGTCA
GGCAACTATGGATGAACGAAATAGACAGATCGCTGAGATAGGTGCCTCACTGATTAAGCATTGGTAACTG
TCAGACCAAGTTTACTCATATATACTTTAGATTGATTTAAAACTTCATTTTTAATTTAAAAGGATCTAGG
TGAAGATCCTTTTTGATAATCTCATGACCAAAATCCCTTAACGTGAGTTTTCGTTCCACTGAGCGTCAGA
CCCCGTAGAAAAGATCAAAGGATCTTCTTGAGATCCTTTTTTTCTGCGCGTAATCTGCTGCTTGCAAACA
AAAAAACCACCGCTACCAGCGGTGGTTTGTTTGCCGGATCAAGAGCTACCAACTCTTTTTCCGAAGGTAA
CTGGCTTCAGCAGAGCGCAGATACCAAATACTGTTCTTCTAGTGTAGCCGTAGTTAGGCCACCACTTCAA
GAACTCTGTAGCACCGCCTACATACCTCGCTCTGCTAATCCTGTTACCAGTGGCTGCTGCCAGTGGCGAT
AAGTCGTGTCTTACCGGGTTGGACTCAAGACGATAGTTACCGGATAAGGCGCAGCGGTCGGGCTGAACGG
GGGGTTCGTGCACACAGCCCAGCTTGGAGCGAACGACCTACACCGAACTGAGATACCTACAGCGTGAGCT
ATGAGAAAGCGCCACGCTTCCCGAAGGGAGAAAGGCGGACAGGTATCCGGTAAGCGGCAGGGTCGGAACA
GGAGAGCGCACGAGGGAGCTTCCAGGGGGAAACGCCTGGTATCTTTATAGTCCTGTCGGGTTTCGCCACC
TCTGACTTGAGCGTCGATTTTTGTGATGCTCGTCAGGGGGGCGGAGCCTATGGAAAAACGCCAGCAACGC
GGCCTTTTTACGGTTCCTGGCCTTTTGCTGGCCTTTTGCTCACATGTTCTTTCCTGCGTTATCCCCTGAT
TCTGTGGATAACCGTATTACCGCCTTTGAGTGAGCTGATACCGCTCGCCGCAGCCGAACGACCGAGCGCA
GCGAGTCAGTGAGCGAGGAAGCGGAAGAGCGCCCAATACGCAAACCGCCTCTCCCCGCGCGTTGGCCGAT
TCATTAATGCAGCTGGCACGACAGGTTTCCCGACTGGAAAGCGGGCAGTGAGCGCAACGCAATTAATGTG
AGTTAGCTCACTCATTAGGCACCCCAGGCTTTACACTTTATGCTTCCGGCTCGTATGTTGTGTGGAATTG
TGAGCGGATAACAATTTCACACAGGAAACAGCTATGACCATGATTACGCCAAGCGCGCAATTAACCCTCA
CTAAAGGGAACAAAAGCTGGAGCTGCAAGC
Features (pLannotate 1.2.2; 31 found; start..end, strand, type, name):
      5..231     +  promoter       RSV promoter: Rous sarcoma virus enhancer/promoter
    232..412     +  LTR            5' LTR (truncated): truncated 5' long terminal repeat (LTR) from HIV-1
    459..584     +  misc_feature   HIV-1 Ψ: packaging signal of human immunodeficiency virus type 1
    568..931     +  CDS            HIV-1 gag (fragment): gag protein from human immunodeficiency virus 1; gag
   1077..1310    +  misc_feature   RRE: The Rev response element (RRE) of HIV-1 allows for Rev-dependent mRNA export from the nucleus to the cytoplasm.
   1687..1713    +  CDS            Rev (fragment): human immunodeficiency virus 1 (HIV-1) Rev protein; rev; enhances nuclear export of unspliced and incompletely spliced viral mRNAs
   1720..1743    +  promoter       SV40 promoter (fragment): SV40 early promoter
   1744..1815    +  promoter       SV40 promoter (fragment): SV40 enhancer and early promoter
   1839..1974    +  rep_origin     SV40 ori: SV40 origin of replication
   2020..2616    +  CDS            PuroR (fragment): puromycin N-acetyltransferase; pac from Streptomyces; confers resistance to puromycin
   2665..2782    +  misc_feature   cPPT/CTS: central polypurine tract and central termination sequence of HIV-1
   2847..2913    +  CDS            small t antigen (fragment): SV40 (simian virus 40) small t antigen
   2920..4098    +  promoter       EF-1α promoter: strong constitutive promoter for human elongation factor EF-1α
   4115..4639    +  CDS            ZNF772 (fragment): ZN772_HUMAN - Experimental evidence at protein level: Swiss-Prot protein existence level 1. May be involved in transcriptional regulation. From Homo sapiens (Human).
   5261..5314    +  promoter       U6 promoter (fragment): RNA polymerase III promoter for human U6 snRNA
   5356..5944    +  misc_feature   WPRE: woodchuck hepatitis virus posttranscriptional regulatory element
   5995..6014    +  misc_feature   cPPT/CTS (fragment): central polypurine tract and central termination sequence of HIV-1
   6016..6249    +  LTR            3' LTR (ΔU3): self-inactivating 3' long terminal repeat (LTR) from HIV-1
   6327..6448    +  polyA_signal   SV40 poly(A) signal: SV40 polyadenylation signal
   6488..6623    +  rep_origin     SV40 ori: SV40 origin of replication
   6644..6662    -  promoter       T7 promoter: promoter for bacteriophage T7 RNA polymerase
   6670..6825    +  CDS            lacZα (fragment): LacZα fragment of β-galactosidase; lacZ fragment
   6830..7258    +  rep_origin     f1 ori (sequence partly withheld): f1 bacteriophage origin of replication; arrow indicates direction of (+) strand synthesis
   7311..7415    +  promoter       AmpR promoter: bla
   7416..8276    +  CDS            AmpR: β-lactamase; bla; confers resistance to ampicillin, carbenicillin, and related antibiotics
   8447..9035    +  rep_origin     ori: high-copy-number ColE1/pMB1/pBR322/pUC origin of replication
   9218..9310    +  CDS            lacI (fragment): lac repressor; lacI; The lac repressor binds to the lac operator to inhibit transcription in E. coli. This inhibition can be relieved by adding lactose or isopropyl-β-D-thiogalactopyranoside (IPTG).
   9323..9344    +  protein_bind   CAP binding site: CAP binding activates transcription in the presence of cAMP. E. coli catabolite activator protein
   9359..9389    +  promoter       lac promoter: promoter for the E. coli lac operon
   9397..9413    +  protein_bind   lac operator: The lac repressor binds to the lac operator to inhibit transcription in E. coli. This inhibition can be relieved by adding lactose or isopropyl-β-D-thiogalactopyranoside (IPTG). lac repressor encoded by lacI
   9458..9476    +  promoter       T3 promoter: promoter for bacteriophage T3 RNA polymerase
