[The description below was written by a language model from this plasmid's Addgene catalogue record and pLannotate feature annotations shown in this document.]
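Description:
TFORF1587 is a lentiviral mammalian expression plasmid built on the pLX_TRC317 backbone that carries an open reading frame for the human zinc-finger protein ZNF772, a putative transcriptional regulator. It belongs to a barcoded transcription factor ORF collection in which each clone carries a unique 24-bp barcode, so that individual factors can be identified by sequencing in pooled overexpression screens. In bacteria the plasmid is maintained through a high-copy ColE1/pUC-type origin and ampicillin resistance (AmpR). An f1 origin and remnants of a lac/lacZα cloning region with T7 and T3 promoters are also present. The depositor warns that the plasmid can recombine, as is common for LTR-containing vectors.

The transfer cassette has a third-generation, self-inactivating layout. An RSV promoter fused to a truncated HIV-1 5' LTR drives genomic RNA production, followed by the Ψ packaging signal with a gag fragment, the RRE for Rev-dependent nuclear export, a cPPT/CTS, and a ΔU3 3' LTR with a downstream SV40 poly(A) signal. Within the provirus, an SV40 early promoter/origin drives puromycin N-acetyltransferase for selection of transduced cells. Further downstream, the strong constitutive EF-1α promoter drives the ZNF772 ORF, and a WPRE after it enhances transcript expression. The catalogue gives the insert as 1,235 bp, but the automated annotation matches only about 525 bp to the ZNF772 reference protein. This may reflect the isoform listed by the depositor, though the record does not explain it. The barcode is not annotated in the feature table. A short U6 promoter fragment lies between the ORF and the WPRE, and its role is not stated.
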