Addgene plasmid #143298: TFORF1587
Purpose: Lentiviral vector for overexpressing transcription factor ORFs with unique 24-bp barcodes. Barcodes facilitate identification of transcription factors in pooled screens.
Depositing lab: Feng Zhang. Depositing organization: Broad Institute. Publication: A transcription factor atlas of directed differentiation. Joung J, Ma S, Tay T, Geiger-Schuller KR, Kirchgatterer PC, Verdine VK, Guo B, Arias-Garcia MA, Allen WE, Singh A, Kuksenko O, Abudayyeh OO, Gootenberg JS, Fu Z, Macrae RK, Buenrostro JD, Regev A, Zhang F. Cell. 2023 Jan 5;186(1):209-229.e26. doi: 10.1016/j.cell.2022.11.026. PubMed 36608654.
Backbone
  Vector backbone: pLX_TRC317
  Backbone manufacturer: Broad Institute Genetic Perturbation Platform
  Backbone size w/o insert (bp): 8264
  Vector type: Mammalian Expression, Lentiviral
  Selectable markers: Puromycin
Growth in bacteria
  Bacterial resistance: Ampicillin, 100 μg/mL
  Growth temperature: 37°C
  Growth strain: NEB Stable
  Copy number: High Copy
Gene/Insert
  Gene/Insert name: ZNF772
  Species: H. sapiens (human)
  Insert size (bp): 1235
  Entrez Gene: ZNF772
  Promoter: EF1a
  Cloning method: Unknown
  Sequencing primers: 5′ GGGTGGAGACTGAAGTTAGGCCAG; 3′ CACATAGCGTAAAAGGAGCAACATAG
Terms and licenses: Academic/Nonprofit Terms; Industry Terms: Not Available to Industry
Depositor comments: XM_005258943,XM_005258944,ENST00000427512 . The transcription factor ORF portion of this plasmid was synthesized by Genewiz. Please test multiple small colonies in case of plasmid recombination. To make this collection available in a timely manner, a portion of this collection was not fully sequenced by Addgene. If an Addgene verified full plasmid sequence is not available, please contact us prior to placing an order to request the full sequence.
How to cite: TFORF1587 was a gift from Feng Zhang (Addgene plasmid # 143298 ; http://n2t.net/addgene:143298 ; RRID:Addgene_143298)
