>Addgene plasmid #143298 | TFORF1587 | depositor partial sequence | sequence record 282032 | Insert
ACCGCCACCATGGAGGATGAAGAGATACCTTTTGAGCAGAGCTTTTCTATAGGAATGTCACAGATCAGGA
TTCCCAAGGGAGGTCCTTCTACTCAGAAGGCTTACCCCTGTGGGACATGTGGCCTGGTCTTAAAAGACAT
TTTGCACTTGGCTGAGCACCAGGAAACACACCCAGGGCAGAAACCATACATGTGTGTGCTGTGTGGGAAA
CAGTTCTGCTTCAGTGCAAACCTTCACCAGCACCAGAAGCAGCACAGTGGAGAGAAACCCTTTAGAAGTG
ATAAGAGCAGGCCCTTTCTTCTGAACAACTGTGCTGTGCAATCAATGGAGATGTCTTTTGTGACAGGGGA
GGCTTGTAAGGACTTCCTAGCCAGCTCAAGCATTTTCGAGCACCATGCCCCTCACAATGAGTGGAAGCCA
CACAGCAACACCAAGTGTGAGGAGGCCTCTCACTGTGGAAAAAGGCATTACAAATGCAGTGAATGTGGGA
AAACCTTCAGCCGCAAAGACTCACTTGTTCAACACCAGAGAGTCCACACTGGAGAAAGGCCTTATGAGTG
CGGTGAATGTGGGAAAACCTTTAGCCGCAAACCCATACTTGCTCAGCACCAGAGAATCCACACTGGAGAA
ATGCCTTATGAGTGTGGCATATGTGGGAAAGTTTTTAATCATAGCTCTAACCTTATTGTACATCAAAGAG
TACACACTGGAGCAAGGCCTTACAAGTGCAGTGAATGTGGGAAAGCCTATAGTCACAAATCTACACTTGT
TCAGCATGAGAGTATCCATACTGGAGAAAGGCCATATGAGTGCAGCGAATGTGGAAAATACTTTGGTCAC
AAATACAGACTCATTAAACATTGGAGTGTTCATACTGGAGCAAGGCCTTATGAGTGCATCGCATGTGGGA
AGTTCTTTAGCCAAAGCTCTGACCTTATTGCACATCAAAGAGTTCATAATGGTGAAAAGCCTTATGTGTG
CAGTGAATGTGGAAAAGCCTTTAGCCACAAACATGTACTTGTTCAGCATCATAGAATTCACACTGGAGAA
AGGCCATATAAGTGCAGTGAATGTGGGAAGGCCTTCAGGCAGAGGGCTTCCCTCATCCGCCACTGGAAAA
TTCACACTGGAGAAAGGCCTTAGTAATGAACTAGTCCGTAACTTGAAAGTATTTCGATTTCTTGGCTTTA
TATATCTTGTGGAAAGGACGACCTTTCTAGCAGTTCTAGTACTCA
