>Addgene plasmid #143298 | TFORF1587 | depositor partial sequence | sequence record 282033 | Barcode
CCTTTCTAGCAGTTCTAGTACTCA
